Addgene plasmid #111843: pCEP4-BaLgp140-TM
Purpose: Mammalian expression plasmid for extracellular gp140 from the BaL HIV-1 strain fused to a transmembrane tether
Depositing lab: Erik Procko. Publication: Conformational engineering of HIV-1 Env based on mutational tolerance in the CD4 and PG16 bound states. Heredia JD, Park J, Choi H, Gill KS, Procko E. J Virol. 2019 Mar 20. pii: JVI.00219-19. doi: 10.1128/JVI.00219-19. PubMed 30894475.
Backbone
  Vector backbone: pCEP4
  Backbone manufacturer: Invitrogen
  Backbone size w/o insert (bp): 10393
  Total vector size (bp): 12565
  Vector type: Mammalian Expression
  Selectable markers: Hygromycin
Growth in bacteria
  Bacterial resistance: Ampicillin, 100 μg/mL
  Growth temperature: 37°C
  Growth strain: DH5alpha
  Copy number: High Copy
Gene/Insert
  Gene/Insert name: HIV-1 (BaL) Env (alt names: gp160; Env)
  Species: Human immunodeficiency virus 1
  Insert size (bp): 2172
  Mutation: Codon-optimized synthetic gene
  GenBank ID: AAA44191.1
  Promoter: CMV
  Tag / fusion protein: CD5 leader sequence (N terminal on insert); TM helix from MHC class I (C terminal on insert)
  Cloning method: Restriction Enzyme; 5′ cloning site NheI (not destroyed); 3′ cloning site XhoI (not destroyed)
  Sequencing primers: 5′ CMV_fwd; 3′ EBV_rev
Terms and licenses: Academic/Nonprofit Terms; Industry Terms: Not Available to Industry
How to cite: pCEP4-BaLgp140-TM was a gift from Erik Procko (Addgene plasmid # 111843 ; http://n2t.net/addgene:111843 ; RRID:Addgene_111843)
