[The description below was written by a language model from this plasmid's Addgene catalogue record and pLannotate feature annotations shown in this document.]
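Description:
pCEP4-BaLgp140-TM is a 12.6 kb mammalian expression plasmid built on the Invitrogen pCEP4 backbone, an Epstein-Barr virus-based episomal vector. It carries the EBV oriP origin together with the EBNA1 coding sequence, which allow the plasmid to replicate and be retained extrachromosomally in permissive primate cells. A hygromycin resistance gene driven by the HSV thymidine kinase promoter, with the TK polyadenylation signal, provides selection in mammalian cells. In E. coli the plasmid is maintained through a high-copy ColE1/pUC-type origin and selected with ampicillin via the β-lactamase gene. Several short annotated fragments (EBV gL and BRRF2, HSV gH, tetracycline resistance, rop, SV40 large T antigen) appear to be backbone remnants flanking these modules, not functional genes.

The payload is a codon-optimized synthetic gene of about 2.2 kb encoding the extracellular gp140 portion of Env from the HIV-1 BaL strain, cloned between NheI and XhoI sites. Transcription is driven by the CMV immediate-early enhancer and promoter, with an SV40 polyadenylation signal immediately downstream of the insert. An N-terminal CD5 leader sequence directs the protein into the secretory pathway. At the C terminus, the native gp41 membrane-spanning and cytoplasmic regions are replaced by a transmembrane helix from MHC class I, which the feature table identifies as an HLA-B-derived segment just downstream of the env sequence. This arrangement tethers the Env ectodomain to the surface of transfected cells. According to the associated publication title, the construct was used in conformational engineering of Env based on its mutational tolerance in the CD4- and PG16-bound states, work for which surface display of the ectodomain is well suited to measuring ligand and antibody binding.
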