Features (pLannotate 1.2.2; 20 found; start..end, strand, type, name):
    475..2264    -  rep_origin     oriP: Epstein-Barr virus oriP replication origin (Yates et al., 2000)
   2269..2487    -  CDS            gL (fragment): GL_EBVB9 - Experimental evidence at protein level: Swiss-Prot protein existence level 1. The heterodimer glycoprotein H-glycoprotein L is required for the fusion of viral and plasma membranes leading to virus entry into the host cell. Acts as a functional inhibitor of gH and maintains gH in an inhibited form. Upon binding to host integrins, gL dissociates from gH leading to activation of the viral fusion glycoproteins gB and gH. Fusion of EBV with B-lymphocytes requires the additional receptor- binding protein gp42, which forms a complex with gH/gL. The heterodimer gH/gL targets also host EPHA
   2570..4495    -  CDS            EBNA1: Epstein-Barr nuclear antigen 1, also known as EBNA-1 crucial for latent viral infection, and for episomal amplification of vectors containing the oriP origin (Okita et al., 2013)
   4533..4877    -  CDS            BRRF2_EBVB9 (fragment): Protein inferred from homology: Swiss-Prot protein existence level 3. From Epstein-Barr virus (strain B95-8) (HHV-4) (Human herpesvirus 4).
   4880..4903    -  promoter       tet promoter (fragment): E. coli promoter for tetracycline efflux protein gene
   5016..5120    +  promoter       AmpR promoter: bla
   5121..5981    +  CDS            AmpR: β-lactamase; bla; confers resistance to ampicillin, carbenicillin, and related antibiotics
   6152..6740    +  rep_origin     ori: high-copy-number ColE1/pMB1/pBR322/pUC origin of replication
   6930..7274    -  CDS            TcR (fragment): tetracycline efflux protein; tet; confers resistance to tetracycline
   7357..7502    +  promoter       HSV TK promoter: herpes simplex virus thymidine kinase promoter
   7542..8567    +  CDS            HygR: aminoglycoside phosphotransferase from E. coli; aph(4)-Ia; confers resistance to hygromycin
   8632..8680    +  polyA_signal   HSV TK poly(A) signal: herpes simplex virus thymidine kinase polyadenylation signal (Cole and Stacy, 1985)
   8880..9104    +  CDS            gH (fragment): GH_HHV11 - Experimental evidence at protein level: Swiss-Prot protein existence level 1. The heterodimer glycoprotein H-glycoprotein L is required for the fusion of viral and plasma membranes leading to virus entry into the host cell. Following initial binding to host receptor, membrane fusion is mediated by the fusion machinery composed of gB and the heterodimer gH/gL. May also be involved in the fusion between the virion envelope and the outer nuclear membrane during virion morphogenesis. From Human herpesvirus 1 (strain 17) (HHV-1) (Human herpes simplex virus 1).
   9333..9712    +  enhancer       CMV enhancer: human cytomegalovirus immediate early enhancer
   9714..9913    +  promoter       CMV promoter: human cytomegalovirus (CMV) immediate early promoter
  10010..11980   +  CDS            env (fragment): ENV_HV1Y2 - Experimental evidence at protein level: Swiss-Prot protein existence level 1. [Transmembrane protein gp41]: Acts as a class I viral fusion protein. Under the current model, the protein has at least 3 conformational states: pre-fusion native state, pre-hairpin intermediate state, and post-fusion hairpin state. During fusion of viral and target intracellular membranes, the coiled coil regions (heptad repeats) assume a trimer-of-hairpins structure, positioning the fusion peptide in close proximity to the C-terminal region of the ectodomain. The formation of this structure appears to d
  12029..12160   +  CDS            HLA-B (fragment): HLAB_HUMAN - Also known as HLAB. Experimental evidence at protein level: Swiss-Prot protein existence level 1. Allele B*67:01: Displays peptides sharing a common signature motif, namely a Pro residue at position 2 and Leu anchor residue at the C-terminus. From Homo sapiens (Human).
  12156..12290   -  polyA_signal   SV40 poly(A) signal: SV40 polyadenylation signal
  12313..12395   -  CDS            large T antigen (fragment): large T antigen from SV40 (simian virus 40)
  12398..12438   +  CDS            rop (fragment): Rop protein, which maintains plasmids at low copy number; rop
>Addgene plasmid #111843 | pCEP4-BaLgp140-TM | depositor full sequence | sequence record 210251 | pCEP4-BaLgp140-TM sequence 12565 bps
GCCCCGCCGCCGGACGAACTAAACCTGACTACGGCATCTCTGCCCCTTCTTCGCTGGTACGAGGAGCGCT
TTTGTTTTGTATTCGGGGCAGTGCATGTAATCCCTTCAGTTGGTTGGTACAACTTGCCAACTGGGCCCTG
TTCCACATGTGACACGGGGGGGGACCAAACACAAAGGGGTTCTCTGACTGTAGTTGACATCCTTATAAAT
GGATGTGCACATTTGCCAACACTGAGTGGCTTTCATCCTGGAGCAGACTTTGCATGCTGTGGACTGCAAC
ACAACATTGCCTTTATGTGTAACTCTTGGCTGAAGCTCTTACACCAATGCTGGGGGACATGTACCTCCCA
GGGGCCCAGGAAGACTACGGGAGGCTACACCAACGTCAATCAGAGGGGCCTGTGTAGCTACCGATAAGCG
GACCCTCAAGAGGGCATTAGCAATAGTGTTTATAAGGCCCCCTTGTTAACCCTAAACGGGTAGCATATGC
TTCCCGGGTAGTAGTATATACTATCCAGACTAACCCTAATTCAATAGCATATGTTACCCAACGGGAAGCA
TATGCTATCGAATTAGGGTTAGTAAAAGGGTCCTAAGGAACAGCGATATCTCCCACCCCATGAGCTGTCA
CGGTTTTATTTACATGGGGTCAGGATTCCACGAGGGTAGTGAACCATTTTAGTCACAAGGGCAGTGGCTG
AAGATCAAGGAGCGGGCAGTGAACTCTCCTGAATCTTCGCCTGCTTCTTCATTCTCCTTCGTTTAGCTAA
TAGAATAACTGCTGAGTTGTGAACAGTAAGGTGTATGTGAGGTGCTCGAAAACAAGGTTTCAGGTGACGC
CCCCAGAATAAAATTTGGACGGGGGGTTCAGTGGTGGCATTGTGCTATGACACCAATATAACCCTCACAA
ACCCCTTGGGCAATAAATACTAGTGTAGGAATGAAACATTCTGAATATCTTTAACAATAGAAATCCATGG
GGTGGGGACAAGCCGTAAAGACTGGATGTCCATCTCACACGAATTTATGGCTATGGGCAACACATAATCC
TAGTGCAATATGATACTGGGGTTATTAAGATGTGTCCCAGGCAGGGACCAAGACAGGTGAACCATGTTGT
TACACTCTATTTGTAACAAGGGGAAAGAGAGTGGACGCCGACAGCAGCGGACTCCACTGGTTGTCTCTAA
CACCCCCGAAAATTAAACGGGGCTCCACGCCAATGGGGCCCATAAACAAAGACAAGTGGCCACTCTTTTT
TTTGAAATTGTGGAGTGGGGGCACGCGTCAGCCCCCACACGCCGCCCTGCGGTTTTGGACTGTAAAATAA
GGGTGTAATAACTTGGCTGATTGTAACCCCGCTAACCACTGCGGTCAAACCACTTGCCCACAAAACCACT
AATGGCACCCCGGGGAATACCTGCATAAGTAGGTGGGCGGGCCAAGATAGGGGCGCGATTGCTGCGATCT
GGAGGACAAATTACACACACTTGCGCCTGAGCGCCAAGCACAGGGTTGTTGGTCCTCATATTCACGAGGT
CGCTGAGAGCACGGTGGGCTAATGTTGCCATGGGTAGCATATACTACCCAAATATCTGGATAGCATATGC
TATCCTAATCTATATCTGGGTAGCATAGGCTATCCTAATCTATATCTGGGTAGCATATGCTATCCTAATC
TATATCTGGGTAGTATATGCTATCCTAATTTATATCTGGGTAGCATAGGCTATCCTAATCTATATCTGGG
TAGCATATGCTATCCTAATCTATATCTGGGTAGTATATGCTATCCTAATCTGTATCCGGGTAGCATATGC
TATCCTAATAGAGATTAGGGTAGTATATGCTATCCTAATTTATATCTGGGTAGCATATACTACCCAAATA
TCTGGATAGCATATGCTATCCTAATCTATATCTGGGTAGCATATGCTATCCTAATCTATATCTGGGTAGC
ATAGGCTATCCTAATCTATATCTGGGTAGCATATGCTATCCTAATCTATATCTGGGTAGTATATGCTATC
CTAATTTATATCTGGGTAGCATAGGCTATCCTAATCTATATCTGGGTAGCATATGCTATCCTAATCTATA
TCTGGGTAGTATATGCTATCCTAATCTGTATCCGGGTAGCATATGCTATCCTCATGCATATACAGTCAGC
ATATGATACCCAGTAGTAGAGTGGGAGTGCTATCCTTTGCATATGCCGCCACCTCCCAAGGGGGCGTGAA
TTTTCGCTGCTTGTCCTTTTCCTGCATGCTGGTTGCTCCCATTCTTAGGTGAATTTAAGGAGGCCAGGCT
AAAGCCGTCGCATGTCTGATTGCTCACCAGGTAAATGTCGCTAATGTTTTCCAACGCGAGAAGGTGTTGA
GCGCGGAGCTGAGTGACGTGACAACATGGGTATGCCCAATTGCCCCATGTTGGGAGGACGAAAATGGTGA
CAAGACAGATGGCCAGAAATACACCAACAGCACGCATGATGTCTACTGGGGATTTATTCTTTAGTGCGGG
GGAATACACGGCTTTTAATACGATTGAGGGCGTCTCCTAACAAGTTACATCACTCCTGCCCTTCCTCACC
CTCATCTCCATCACCTCCTTCATCTCCGTCATCTCCGTCATCACCCTCCGCGGCAGCCCCTTCCACCATA
GGTGGAAACCAGGGAGGCAAATCTACTCCATCGTCAAAGCTGCACACAGTCACCCTGATATTGCAGGTAG
GAGCGGGCTTTGTCATAACAAGGTCCTTAATCGCATCCTTCAAAACCTCAGCAAATATATGAGTTTGTAA
AAAGACCATGAAATAACAGACAATGGACTCCCTTAGCGGGCCAGGTTGTGGGCCGGGTCCAGGGGCCATT
CCAAAGGGGAGACGACTCAATGGTGTAAGACGACATTGTGGAATAGCAAGGGCAGTTCCTCGCCTTAGGT
TGTAAAGGGAGGTCTTACTACCTCCATATACGAACACACCGGCGACCCAAGTTCCTTCGTCGGTAGTCCT
TTCTACGTGACTCCTAGCCAGGAGAGCTCTTAAACCTTCTGCAATGTTCTCAAATTTCGGGTTGGAACCT
CCTTGACCACGATGCTTTCCAAACCACCCTCCTTTTTTGCGCCTGCCTCCATCACCCTGACCCCGGGGTC
CAGTGCTTGGGCCTTCTCCTGGGTCATCTGCGGGGCCCTGCTCTATCGCTCCCGGGGGCACGTCAGGCTC
ACCATCTGGGCCACCTTCTTGGTGGTATTCAAAATAATCGGCTTCCCCTACAGGGTGGAAAAATGGCCTT
CTACCTGGAGGGGGCCTGCGCGGTGGAGACCCGGATGATGATGACTGACTACTGGGACTCCTGGGCCTCT
TTTCTCCACGTCCACGACCTCTCCCCCTGGCTCTTTCACGACTTCCCCCCCTGGCTCTTTCACGTCCTCT
ACCCCGGCGGCCTCCACTACCTCCTCGACCCCGGCCTCCACTACCTCCTCGACCCCGGCCTCCACTGCCT
CCTCGACCCCGGCCTCCACCTCCTGCTCCTGCCCCTCCTGCTCCTGCCCCTCCTCCTGCTCCTGCCCCTC
CTGCCCCTCCTGCTCCTGCCCCTCCTGCCCCTCCTGCTCCTGCCCCTCCTGCCCCTCCTGCTCCTGCCCC
TCCTGCCCCTCCTCCTGCTCCTGCCCCTCCTGCCCCTCCTCCTGCTCCTGCCCCTCCTGCCCCTCCTGCT
CCTGCCCCTCCTGCCCCTCCTGCTCCTGCCCCTCCTGCCCCTCCTGCTCCTGCCCCTCCTGCTCCTGCCC
CTCCTGCTCCTGCCCCTCCTGCTCCTGCCCCTCCTGCCCCTCCTGCCCCTCCTCCTGCTCCTGCCCCTCC
TGCTCCTGCCCCTCCTGCCCCTCCTGCCCCTCCTGCTCCTGCCCCTCCTCCTGCTCCTGCCCCTCCTGCC
CCTCCTGCCCCTCCTCCTGCTCCTGCCCCTCCTGCCCCTCCTCCTGCTCCTGCCCCTCCTCCTGCTCCTG
CCCCTCCTGCCCCTCCTGCCCCTCCTCCTGCTCCTGCCCCTCCTGCCCCTCCTCCTGCTCCTGCCCCTCC
TCCTGCTCCTGCCCCTCCTGCCCCTCCTGCCCCTCCTCCTGCTCCTGCCCCTCCTCCTGCTCCTGCCCCT
CCTGCCCCTCCTGCCCCTCCTGCCCCTCCTCCTGCTCCTGCCCCTCCTCCTGCTCCTGCCCCTCCTGCTC
CTGCCCCTCCCGCTCCTGCTCCTGCTCCTGTTCCACCGTGGGTCCCTTTGCAGCCAATGCAACTTGGACG
TTTTTGGGGTCTCCGGACACCATCTCTATGTCTTGGCCCTGATCCTGAGCCGCCCGGGGCTCCTGGTCTT
CCGCCTCCTCGTCCTCGTCCTCTTCCCCGTCCTCGTCCATGGTTATCACCCCCTCTTCTTTGAGGTCCAC
TGCCGCCGGAGCCTTCTGGTCCAGATGTGTCTCCCTTCTCTCCTAGGCCATTTCCAGGTCCTGTACCTGG
CCCCTCGTCAGACATGATTCACACTAAAAGAGATCAATAGACATCTTTATTAGACGACGCTCAGTGAATA
CAGGGAGTGCAGACTCCTGCCCCCTCCAACAGCCCCCCCACCCTCATCCCCTTCATGGTCGCTGTCAGAC
AGATCCAGGTCTGAAAATTCCCCATCCTCCGAACCATCCTCGTCCTCATCACCAATTACTCGCAGCCCGG
AAAACTCCCGCTGAACATCCTCAAGATTTGCGTCCTGAGCCTCAAGCCAGGCCTCAAATTCCTCGTCCCC
CTTTTTGCTGGACGGTAGGGATGGGGATTCTCGGGACCCCTCCTCTTCCTCTTCAAGGTCACCAGACAGA
GATGCTACTGGGGCAACGGAAGAAAAGCTGGGTGCGGCCTGTGAGGATCAGCTTATCGATGATAAGCTGT
CAAACATGAGAATTCTTGAAGACGAAAGGGCCTCGTGATACGCCTATTTTTATAGGTTAATGTCATGATA
ATAATGGTTTCTTAGACGTCAGGTGGCACTTTTCGGGGAAATGTGCGCGGAACCCCTATTTGTTTATTTT
TCTAAATACATTCAAATATGTATCCGCTCATGAGACAATAACCCTGATAAATGCTTCAATAATATTGAAA
AAGGAAGAGTATGAGTATTCAACATTTCCGTGTCGCCCTTATTCCCTTTTTTGCGGCATTTTGCCTTCCT
GTTTTTGCTCACCCAGAAACGCTGGTGAAAGTAAAAGATGCTGAAGATCAGTTGGGTGCACGAGTGGGTT
ACATCGAACTGGATCTCAACAGCGGTAAGATCCTTGAGAGTTTTCGCCCCGAAGAACGTTTTCCAATGAT
GAGCACTTTTAAAGTTCTGCTATGTGGCGCGGTATTATCCCGTGTTGACGCCGGGCAAGAGCAACTCGGT
CGCCGCATACACTATTCTCAGAATGACTTGGTTGAGTACTCACCAGTCACAGAAAAGCATCTTACGGATG
GCATGACAGTAAGAGAATTATGCAGTGCTGCCATAACCATGAGTGATAACACTGCGGCCAACTTACTTCT
GACAACGATCGGAGGACCGAAGGAGCTAACCGCTTTTTTGCACAACATGGGGGATCATGTAACTCGCCTT
GATCGTTGGGAACCGGAGCTGAATGAAGCCATACCAAACGACGAGCGTGACACCACGATGCCTGCAGCAA
TGGCAACAACGTTGCGCAAACTATTAACTGGCGAACTACTTACTCTAGCTTCCCGGCAACAATTAATAGA
CTGGATGGAGGCGGATAAAGTTGCAGGACCACTTCTGCGCTCGGCCCTTCCGGCTGGCTGGTTTATTGCT
GATAAATCTGGAGCCGGTGAGCGTGGGTCTCGCGGTATCATTGCAGCACTGGGGCCAGATGGTAAGCCCT
CCCGTATCGTAGTTATCTACACGACGGGGAGTCAGGCAACTATGGATGAACGAAATAGACAGATCGCTGA
GATAGGTGCCTCACTGATTAAGCATTGGTAACTGTCAGACCAAGTTTACTCATATATACTTTAGATTGAT
TTAAAACTTCATTTTTAATTTAAAAGGATCTAGGTGAAGATCCTTTTTGATAATCTCATGACCAAAATCC
CTTAACGTGAGTTTTCGTTCCACTGAGCGTCAGACCCCGTAGAAAAGATCAAAGGATCTTCTTGAGATCC
TTTTTTTCTGCGCGTAATCTGCTGCTTGCAAACAAAAAAACCACCGCTACCAGCGGTGGTTTGTTTGCCG
GATCAAGAGCTACCAACTCTTTTTCCGAAGGTAACTGGCTTCAGCAGAGCGCAGATACCAAATACTGTCC
TTCTAGTGTAGCCGTAGTTAGGCCACCACTTCAAGAACTCTGTAGCACCGCCTACATACCTCGCTCTGCT
AATCCTGTTACCAGTGGCTGCTGCCAGTGGCGATAAGTCGTGTCTTACCGGGTTGGACTCAAGACGATAG
TTACCGGATAAGGCGCAGCGGTCGGGCTGAACGGGGGGTTCGTGCACACAGCCCAGCTTGGAGCGAACGA
CCTACACCGAACTGAGATACCTACAGCGTGAGCTATGAGAAAGCGCCACGCTTCCCGAAGGGAGAAAGGC
GGACAGGTATCCGGTAAGCGGCAGGGTCGGAACAGGAGAGCGCACGAGGGAGCTTCCAGGGGGAAACGCC
TGGTATCTTTATAGTCCTGTCGGGTTTCGCCACCTCTGACTTGAGCGTCGATTTTTGTGATGCTCGTCAG
GGGGGCGGAGCCTATGGAAAAACGCCAGCAACGCGGCCTTTTTACGGTTCCTGGCCTTTTGCTGCGCCGC
GTGCGGCTGCTGGAGATGGCGGACGCGATGGATATGTTCTGCCAAGGGTTGGTTTGCGCATTCACAGTTC
TCCGCAAGAATTGATTGGCTCCAATTCTTGGAGTGGTGAATCCGTTAGCGAGGTGCCGCCGGCTTCCATT
CAGGTCGAGGTGGCCCGGCTCCATGCACCGCGACGCAACGCGGGGAGGCAGACAAGGTATAGGGCGGCGC
CTACAATCCATGCCAACCCGTTCCATGTGCTCGCCGAGGCGGCATAAATCGCCGTGACGATCAGCGGTCC
AGTGATCGAAGTTAGGCTGGTAAGAGCCGCGAGCGATCCTTGAAGCTGTCCCTGATGGTCGTCATCTACC
TGCCTGGACAGCATGGCCTGCAACGCGGGCATCCCGATGCCGCCGGAAGCGAGAAGAATCATAATGGGGA
AGGCCATCCAGCCTCGCGTCGCGAACGCCAGCAAGACGTAGCCCAGCGCGTCGGCCGCCATGCCCTGCTT
CATCCCCGTGGCCCGTTGCTCGCGTTTGCTGGCGGTGTCCCCGGAAGAAATATATTTGCATGTCTTTAGT
TCTATGATGACACAAACCCCGCCCAGCGTCTTGTCATTGGCGAATTCGAACACGCAGATGCAGTCGGGGC
GGCGCGGTCCCAGGTCCACTTCGCATATTAAGGTGACGCGTGTGGCCTCGAACACCGAGCGACCCTGCAG
CGACCCGCTTAACAGCGTCAACAGCGTGCCGCAGATCCCGGGCAATGAGATATGAAAAAGCCTGAACTCA
CCGCGACGTCTGTCGAGAAGTTTCTGATCGAAAAGTTCGACAGCGTCTCCGACCTGATGCAGCTCTCGGA
GGGCGAAGAATCTCGTGCTTTCAGCTTCGATGTAGGAGGGCGTGGATATGTCCTGCGGGTAAATAGCTGC
GCCGATGGTTTCTACAAAGATCGTTATGTTTATCGGCACTTTGCATCGGCCGCGCTCCCGATTCCGGAAG
TGCTTGACATTGGGGAATTCAGCGAGAGCCTGACCTATTGCATCTCCCGCCGTGCACAGGGTGTCACGTT
GCAAGACCTGCCTGAAACCGAACTGCCCGCTGTTCTGCAGCCGGTCGCGGAGGCCATGGATGCGATCGCT
GCGGCCGATCTTAGCCAGACGAGCGGGTTCGGCCCATTCGGACCGCAAGGAATCGGTCAATACACTACAT
GGCGTGATTTCATATGCGCGATTGCTGATCCCCATGTGTATCACTGGCAAACTGTGATGGACGACACCGT
CAGTGCGTCCGTCGCGCAGGCTCTCGATGAGCTGATGCTTTGGGCCGAGGACTGCCCCGAAGTCCGGCAC
CTCGTGCACGCGGATTTCGGCTCCAACAATGTCCTGACGGACAATGGCCGCATAACAGCGGTCATTGACT
GGAGCGAGGCGATGTTCGGGGATTCCCAATACGAGGTCGCCAACATCTTCTTCTGGAGGCCGTGGTTGGC
TTGTATGGAGCAGCAGACGCGCTACTTCGAGCGGAGGCATCCGGAGCTTGCAGGATCGCCGCGGCTCCGG
GCGTATATGCTCCGCATTGGTCTTGACCAACTCTATCAGAGCTTGGTTGACGGCAATTTCGATGATGCAG
CTTGGGCGCAGGGTCGATGCGACGCAATCGTCCGATCCGGAGCCGGGACTGTCGGGCGTACACAAATCGC
CCGCAGAAGCGCGGCCGTCTGGACCGATGGCTGTGTAGAAGTACTCGCCGATAGTGGAAACCGACGCCCC
AGCACTCGTCCGAGGGCAAAGGAATAGGGGAGATGGGGGAGGCTAACTGAAACACGGAAGGAGACAATAC
CGGAAGGAACCCGCGCTATGACGGCAATAAAAAGACAGAATAAAACGCACGGGTGTTGGGTCGTTTGTTC
ATAAACGCGGGGTTCGGTCCCAGGGCTGGCACTCTGTCGATACCCCACCGAGACCCCATTGGGGCCAATA
CGCCCGCGTTTCTTCCTTTTCCCCACCCCACCCCCCAAGTTCGGGTGAAGGCCCAGGGCTCGCAGCCAAC
GTCGGGGCGGCAGGCCCTGCCATAGCCACTGGCCCCGTGGGTTAGGGACGGGGTCCCCCATGGGGAATGG
TTTATGGTTCGTGGGGGTTATTATTTTGGGCGTTGCGTGGGGTCTGGTCCACGACTGGACTGAGCAGACA
GACCCATGGTTTTTGGATGGCCTGGGCATGGACCGCATGTACTGGCGCGACACGAACACCGGGCGTCTGT
GGCTGCCAAACACCCCCGACCCCCAAAAACCACCGCGCGGATTTCTGGCGTGCCAAGCTAGTCGACCAAT
TCTCATGTTTGACAGCTTATCATCGCAGATCCGGGCAACGTTGTTGCATTGCTGCAGGCGCAGAACTGGT
AGGTATGGAAGATCTATACATTGAATCAATATTGGCAATTAGCCATATTAGTCATTGGTTATATAGCATA
AATCAATATTGGCTATTGGCCATTGCATACGTTGTATCTATATCATAATATGTACATTTATATTGGCTCA
TGTCCAATATGACCGCCATGTTGACATTGATTATTGACTAGTTATTAATAGTAATCAATTACGGGGTCAT
TAGTTCATAGCCCATATATGGAGTTCCGCGTTACATAACTTACGGTAAATGGCCCGCCTGGCTGACCGCC
CAACGACCCCCGCCCATTGACGTCAATAATGACGTATGTTCCCATAGTAACGCCAATAGGGACTTTCCAT
TGACGTCAATGGGTGGAGTATTTACGGTAAACTGCCCACTTGGCAGTACATCAAGTGTATCATATGCCAA
GTCCGCCCCCTATTGACGTCAATGACGGTAAATGGCCCGCCTGGCATTATGCCCAGTACATGACCTTACG
GGACTTTCCTACTTGGCAGTACATCTACGTATTAGTCATCGCTATTACCATGGTGATGCGGTTTTGGCAG
TACACCAATGGGCGTGGATAGCGGTTTGACTCACGGGGATTTCCAAGTCTCCACCCCATTGACGTCAATG
GGAGTTTGTTTTGGCACCAAAATCAACGGGACTTTCCAAAATGTCGTAATAACCCCGCCCCGTTGACGCA
AATGGGCGGTAGGCGTGTACGGTGGGAGGTCTATATAAGCAGAGCTCGTTTAGTGAACCGTCAGATCTCT
AGAAGCTGGGTACCAGCTGCTAGCGCCACCATGCCCATGGGGAGCTTGCAACCGCTCGCCACTCTCTATC
TCCTCGGCATGTTGGTAGCATCTGTGCTGGCTGAGGAAAAGCTCTGGGTGACTGTGTATTACGGGGTCCC
AGTTTGGAAGGAGGCTACTACCACGCTCTTCTGCGCCTCCGACCGGAAGGCATACGACACCGAGGTGCAT
AATGTGTGGGCCACACACGCCTGTGTGCCTACCGACCCCAACCCACAGGAAGTGGAACTGAAGAACGTGA
CTGAGAATTTCAATATGTGGAAAAATAATATGGTGGAGCAGATGCACGAGGACATTATTAGCCTCTGGGA
TCAGTCCCTTAAACCCTGCGTGAAACTGACACCGCTGTGCGTAACGCTGAATTGTACTGACCTCCGGAAT
GCCACGAACGGAAACGACACAAATACCACGTCAAGCTCCCGAGGGATGGTGGGAGGGGGAGAAATGAAGA
ACTGCTCATTCAATATAACGACGAATATCCGAGGGAAGGTTCAGAAAGAGTATGCCCTGTTTTACAAACT
GGACATCGCTCCTATCGACAACAACAGCAATAACAGGTACCGCCTGATTAGCTGCAACACTTCTGTGATT
ACCCAGGCCTGCCCCAAGGTGAGCTTCGAGCCTATCCCAATCCACTACTGCGCCCCAGCAGGCTTTGCCA
TCCTGAAATGCAAGGACAAGAAGTTCAACGGCAAAGGCCCATGTACAAATGTCAGTACAGTACAGTGCAC
ACACGGTATCCGCCCAGTTGTCTCTACACAACTGCTGCTGAATGGATCCTTGGCAGAGGAAGAGGTGGTG
ATCAGATCTGCTAACTTCGCCGATAATGCTAAAGTCATCATTGTTCAGCTGAACGAGTCTGTCGAAATCA
ATTGTACTCGCCCAAACAACAACACGCGCAAGAGCATTCATATCGGACCGGGCAGGGCCTTTTACACAAC
AGGGGAGATTATTGGTGATATTAGACAAGCCCACTGCAACCTCAGTCGAGCAAAGTGGAATGATACTCTC
AACAAAATTGTTATCAAATTGCGGGAACAGTTTGGGAACAAGACAATCGTATTTAAGCACTCATCCGGAG
GCGATCCAGAAATCGTGACACACTCTTTTAACTGCGGTGGAGAATTTTTCTACTGCAACTCCACCCAGCT
GTTCAACAGTACGTGGAACGTGACAGAGGAGTCTAACAACACCGTGGAGAATAATACGATCACCCTTCCA
TGTCGGATTAAGCAGATCATCAATATGTGGCAGGAGGTGGGAAGAGCAATGTACGCGCCGCCCATTAGGG
GCCAGATCAGATGCAGTTCAAATATCACAGGCCTGCTCCTGACACGCGACGGAGGCCCAGAGGACAACAA
GACAGAGGTGTTTAGGCCCGGCGGCGGCGACATGCGAGATAATTGGAGGTCTGAATTGTACAAGTACAAG
GTGGTGAAAATCGAACCCCTGGGAGTGGCGCCTACTAAGGCAAAGCGCCGCGTTGTGCAGAGAGAGAAGA
GGGCAGTGGGAATTGGGGCGGTTTTTCTTGGGTTCCTGGGGGCTGCAGGTAGCACCATGGGAGCGGCCGC
TATGACACTGACAGTGCAAGCCAGACTCCTGCTGTCTGGTATTGTCCAACAGCAAAACAATTTGCTCCGC
GCAATAGAAGCCCAGCAGCACCTGCTCCAACTGACTGTGTGGGGCATTAAACAATTGCAGGCTCGCGTGC
TGGCAGTCGAACGGTACCTGAGGGATCAACAGCTCCTGGGCATCTGGGGCTGCTCCGGGAAACTCATCTG
TACGACAGCGGTCCCTTGGAATGCCAGCTGGTCCAACAAAAGCCTCAACAAGATTTGGGACAATATGACG
TGGATTGAGTGGGACAGGGAAATTAACAATTATACCTCAATCATATATTCTCTGATTGAAGAGTCCCAGA
ATCAGCAAGAGAAGAATGAGCAGGAATTGTTGGAACTTGATAAATGGGCAAGCCTGTGGAACTGGTTTGA
CATAACCAAATCCGGAGGCAGCGGACATCATCACCATCACCACGGCTCTGGAGCCGGAAGTGCTATCCCC
ATCATGGGTATCGTTGCTGGCCTGGTTGTCCTTGCAGCTGTAGTCACTGGAGCTGCGGTCGCTGCTGTGC
TGTGGAGAAAGAAGAGCTCAGATTGACTCGAGGCCGGCAAGGCCGGATCCAGACATGATAAGATACATTG
ATGAGTTTGGACAAACCACAACTAGAATGCAGTGAAAAAAATGCTTTATTTGTGAAATTTGTGATGCTAT
TGCTTTATTTGTAACCATTATAAGCTGCAATAAACAAGTTAACAACAACAATTGCATTCATTTTATGTTT
CAGGTTCAGGGGGAGGTGGGGAGGTTTTTTAAAGCAAGTAAAACCTCTACAAATGTGGTATGGCTGATTA
TGATCCGGCTGCCTCGCGCGTTTCGGTGATGACGGTGAAAACCTCTGACACATGCAGCTCCCGGAGACGG
TCACAGCTTGTCTGTAAGCGGATGCCGGGAGCAGACAAGCCCGTCAGGGCGCGTCAGCGGGTGTTGGCGG
GTGTCGGGGCGCAGCCATGACCGGTCGACTCTAGA
