>Addgene plasmid #111843 | pCEP4-BaLgp140-TM | addgene partial sequence | sequence record 212706 | Addgene Partial NGS Result
GCCCTGCTTCATCCCCGTGGCCCGTTGCTCGCGTTTGCTGGCGGTGTCCCCGGAAGAAATATATTTGCAT
GTCTTTAGTTCTATGATGACACAAACCCCGCCCAGCGTCTTGTCATTGGCGAATTCGAACACGCAGATGC
AGTCGGGGCGGCGCGGTCCGAGGTCCACTTCGCATATTAAGGTGACGCGTGTGGCCTCGAACACCGAGCG
ACCCTGCAGCGACCCGCTTAACAGCGTCAACAGCGTGCCGCAGATCCCGGGGGGCAATGAGATATGAAAA
AGCCTGAACTCACCGCGACGTCTGTCGAGAAGTTTCTGATCGAAAAGTTCGACAGCGTCTCCGACCTGAT
GCAGCTCTCGGAGGGCGAAGAATCTCGTGCTTTCAGCTTCGATGTAGGAGGGCGTGGATATGTCCTGCGG
GTAAATAGCTGCGCCGATGGTTTCTACAAAGATCGTTATGTTTATCGGCACTTTGCATCGGCCGCGCTCC
CGATTCCGGAAGTGCTTGACATTGGGGAATTCAGCGAGAGCCTGACCTATTGCATCTCCCGCCGTGCACA
GGGTGTCACGTTGCAAGACCTGCCTGAAACCGAACTGCCCGCTGTTCTGCAGCCGGTCGCGGAGGCCATG
GATGCGATCGCTGCGGCCGATCTTAGCCAGACGAGCGGGTTCGGCCCATTCGGACCGCAAGGAATCGGTC
AATACACTACATGGCGTGATTTCATATGCGCGATTGCTGATCCCCATGTGTATCACTGGCAAACTGTGAT
GGACGACACCGTCAGTGCGTCCGTCGCGCAGGCTCTCGATGAGCTGATGCTTTGGGCCGAGGACTGCCCC
GAAGTCCGGCACCTCGTGCACGCGGATTTCGGCTCCAACAATGTCCTGACGGACAATGGCCGCATAACAG
CGGTCATTGACTGGAGCGAGGCGATGTTCGGGGATTCCCAATACGAGGTCGCCAACATCTTCTTCTGGAG
GCCGTGGTTGGCTTGTATGGAGCAGCAGACGCGCTACTTCGAGCGGAGGCATCCGGAGCTTGCAGGATCG
CCGCGGCTCCGGGCGTATATGCTCCGCATTGGTCTTGACCAACTCTATCAGAGCTTGGTTGACGGCAATT
TCGATGATGCAGCTTGGGCGCAGGGTCGATGCGACGCAATCGTCCGATCCGGAGCCGGGACTGTCGGGCG
TACACAAATCGCCCGCAGAAGCGCGGCCGTCTGGACCGATGGCTGTGTAGAAGTACTCGCCGATAGTGGA
AACCGACGCCCCAGCACTCGTCCGGATCGGGAGATGGGGGAGGCTAACTGAAACACGGAAGGAGACAATA
CCGGAAGGAACCCGCGCTATGACGGCAATAAAAAGACAGAATAAAACGCACGGGTGTTGGGTCGTTTGTT
CATAAACGCGGGGTTCGGTCCCAGGGCTGGCACTCTGTCGATACCCCACCGAGACCCCATTGGGGCCAAT
ACGCCCGCGTTTCTTCCTTTTCCCCACCCCACCCCCCAAGTTCGGGTGAAGGCCCAGGGCTCGCAGCCAA
CGTCGGGGCGGCAGGCCCTGCCATAGCCACTGGCCCCGTGGGTTAGGGACGGGGTCCCCCATGGGGAATG
GTTTATGGTTCGTGGGGGTTATTATTTTGGGCGTTGCGTGGGGTCAGGTCCACGACTGGACTGAGCAGAC
AGACCCATGGTTTTTGGATGGCCTGGGCATGGACCGCATGTACTGGCGCGACACGAACACCGGGCGTCTG
TGGCTGCCAAACACCCCCGACCCCCAAAAACCACCGCGCGGATTTCTGGCGTGCCAAGCTAGTCGACCAA
TTCTCATGTTTGACAGCTTATCATCGCAGATCCGGGCAACGTTGTTGCCATTGCTGCAGGCGCAGAACTG
GTAGGTATGGAAGATCTATACATTGAATCAATATTGGCAATTAGCCATATTAGTCATTGGTTATATAGCA
TAAATCAATATTGGCTATTGGCCATTGCATACGTTGTATCTATATCATAATATGTACATTTATATTGGCT
CATGTCCAATATGACCGCCATGTTGACATTGATTATTGACTAGTTATTAATAGTAATCAATTACGGGGTC
ATTAGTTCATAGCCCATATATGGAGTTCCGCGTTACATAACTTACGGTAAATGGCCCGCCTGGCTGACCG
CCCAACGACCCCCGCCCATTGACGTCAATAATGACGTATGTTCCCATAGTAACGCCAATAGGGACTTTCC
ATTGACGTCAATGGGTGGAGTATTTACGGTAAACTGCCCACTTGGCAGTACATCAAGTGTATCATATGCC
AAGTCCGCCCCCTATTGACGTCAATGACGGTAAATGGCCCGCCTGGCATTATGCCCAGTACATGACCTTA
CGGGACTTTCCTACTTGGCAGTACATCTACGTATTAGTCATCGCTATTACCATGGTGATGCGGTTTTGGC
AGTACACCAATGGGCGTGGATAGCGGTTTGACTCACGGGGATTTCCAAGTCTCCACCCCATTGACGTCAA
TGGGAGTTTGTTTTGGCACCAAAATCAACGGGACTTTCCAAAATGTCGTAATAACCCCGCCCCGTTGACG
CAAATGGGCGGTAGGCGTGTACGGTGGGAGGTCTATATAAGCAGAGCTCGTTTAGTGAACCGTCAGATCT
CTAGAAGCTGGGTACCAGCTGCTAGCGCCACCATGCCCATGGGGAGCTTGCAACCGCTCGCCACTCTCTA
TCTCCTCGGCATGTTGGTAGCATCTGTGCTGGCTGAGGAAAAGCTCTGGGTGACTGTGTATTACGGGGTC
CCAGTTTGGAAGGAGGCTACTACCACGCTCTTCTGCGCCTCCGACCGGAAGGCATACGACACCGAGGTGC
ATAATGTGTGGGCCACACACGCCTGTGTGCCTACCGACCCCAACCCACAGGAAGTGGAACTGAAGAACGT
GACTGAGAATTTCAATATGTGGAAAAATAATATGGTGGAGCAGATGCACGAGGACATTATTAGCCTCTGG
GATCAGTCCCTTAAACCCTGCGTGAAACTGACACCGCTGTGCGTAACGCTGAATTGTACTGACCTCCGGA
ATGCCACGAACGGAAACGACACAAATACCACGTCAAGCTCCCGAGGGATGGTGGGAGGGGGAGAAATGAA
GAACTGCTCATTCAATATAACGACGAATATCCGAGGGAAGGTTCAGAAAGAGTATGCCCTGTTTTACAAA
CTGGACATCGCTCCTATCGACAACAACAGCAATAACAGGTACCGCCTGATTAGCTGCAACACTTCTGTGA
TTACCCAGGCCTGCCCCAAGGTGAGCTTCGAGCCTATCCCAATCCACTACTGCGCCCCAGCAGGCTTTGC
CATCCTGAAATGCAAGGACAAGAAGTTCAACGGCAAAGGCCCATGTACAAATGTCAGTACAGTACAGTGC
ACACACGGTATCCGCCCAGTTGTCTCTACACAACTGCTGCTGAATGGATCCTTGGCAGAGGAAGAGGTGG
TGATCAGATCTGCTAACTTCGCCGATAATGCTAAAGTCATCATTGTTCAGCTGAACGAGTCTGTCGAAAT
CAATTGTACTCGCCCAAACAACAACACGCGCAAGAGCATTCATATCGGACCGGGCAGGGCCTTTTACACA
ACAGGGGAGATTATTGGTGATATTAGACAAGCCCACTGCAACCTCAGTCGAGCAAAGTGGAATGATACTC
TCAACAAAATTGTTATCAAATTGCGGGAACAGTTTGGGAACAAGACAATCGTATTTAAGCACTCATCCGG
AGGCGATCCAGAAATCGTGACACACTCTTTTAACTGCGGTGGAGAATTTTTCTACTGCAACTCCACCCAG
CTGTTCAACAGTACGTGGAACGTGACAGAGGAGTCTAACAACACCGTGGAGAATAATACGATCACCCTTC
CATGTCGGATTAAGCAGATCATCAATATGTGGCAGGAGGTGGGAAGAGCAATGTACGCGCCGCCCATTAG
GGGCCAGATCAGATGCAGTTCAAATATCACAGGCCTGCTCCTGACACGCGACGGAGGCCCAGAGGACAAC
AAGACAGAGGTGTTTAGGCCCGGCGGCGGCGACATGCGAGATAATTGGAGGTCTGAATTGTACAAGTACA
AGGTGGTGAAAATCGAACCCCTGGGAGTGGCGCCTACTAAGGCAAAGCGCCGCGTTGTGCAGAGAGAGAA
GAGGGCAGTGGGAATTGGGGCGGTTTTTCTTGGGTTCCTGGGGGCTGCAGGTAGCACCATGGGAGCGGCC
GCTATGACACTGACAGTGCAAGCCAGACTCCTGCTGTCTGGTATTGTCCAACAGCAAAACAATTTGCTCC
GCGCAATAGAAGCCCAGCAGCACCTGCTCCAACTGACTGTGTGGGGCATTAAACAATTGCAGGCTCGCGT
GCTGGCAGTCGAACGGTACCTGAGGGATCAACAGCTCCTGGGCATCTGGGGCTGCTCCGGGAAACTCATC
TGTACGACAGCGGTCCCTTGGAATGCCAGCTGGTCCAACAAAAGCCTCAACAAGATTTGGGACAATATGA
CGTGGATTGAGTGGGACAGGGAAATTAACAATTATACCTCAATCATATATTCTCTGATTGAAGAGTCCCA
GAATCAGCAAGAGAAGAATGAGCAGGAATTGTTGGAACTTGATAAATGGGCAAGCCTGTGGAACTGGTTT
GACATAACCAAATCCGGAGGCAGCGGACATCATCACCATCACCACGGCTCTGGAGCCGGAAGTGCTATCC
CCATCATGGGTATCGTTGCTGGCCTGGTTGTCCTTGCAGCTGTAGTCACTGGAGCTGCGGTCGCTGCTGT
GCTGTGGAGAAAGAAGAGCTCAGATTGACTCGAGGCCGGCAAGGCCGGATCCAGACATGATAAGATACAT
TGATGAGTTTGGACAAACCACAACTAGAATGCAGTGAAAAAAATGCTTTATTTGTGAAATTTGTGATGCT
ATTGCTTTATTTGTAACCATTATAAGCTGCAATAAACAAGTTAACAACAACAATTGCATTCATTTTATGT
TTCAGGTTCAGGGGGAGGTGTGGGAGGTTTTTTAAAGCAAGTAAAACCTCTACAAATGTGGTATGGCTGA
TTATGATCCGGCTGCCTCGCGCGTTTCGGTGATGACGGTGAAAACCTCTGACACATGCAGCTCCCGGAGA
CGGTCACAGCTTGTCTGTAAGCGGATGCCGGGAGCAGACAAGCCCGTCAGGGCGCGTCAGCGGGTGTTGG
CGGGTGTCGGGGCGCAGCCATGAGGTCGACTCTAGAGGATCGATCCCCGCCCCGGACGAACTAAACCTGA
CTACGACATCTCTGCCCCTTCTTCGCGGGGCAGTGCATGTAATCCCTTCAGTTGGTTGGTACAACTTGCC
AACTGGGCCCTGTTCCACATGTGACACGGGGGGGGACCAAACACAAAGGGGTTCTCTGACTGTAGTTGAC
ATCCTTATAAATGGATGTGCACATTTGCCAACACTGAGTGGCTTTCATCCTGGAGCAGACTTTGCAGTCT
GTGGACTGCAACACAACATTGCCTTTATGTGTAACTCTTGGCTGAAGCTCTTACACCAATGCTGGGGGAC
ATGTACCTCCCAGGGGCCCAGGAAGACTACGGGAGGCTACACCAACGTCAATCAGAGGGGCCTGTGTAGC
TACCGATAAGCGGACCCTCAAGAGGGCATTAGCAATAGTGTTTATAAGGCCCCCTTGTTAACCCTAAACG
GGTAGCATATGCTTCCCGGGTAGTAGTATATACTATCCAGACTAACCCTAATTCAATAGCATATGTTACC
CAACGGGAAGCATATGCTATCGAATTAGGGTTAGTAAAAGGGTCCTAAGGAACAGCGATATCTCCCACCC
CATGAGCTGTCACGGTTTTATTTACATGGGGTCAGGATTCCACGAGGGTAGTGAACCATTTTAGTCACAA
GGGCAGTGGCTGAAGATCAAGGAGCGGGCAGTGAACTCTCCTGAATCTTCGCCTGCTTCTTCATTCTCCT
TCGTTTAGCTAATAGAATAACTGCTGAGTTGTGAACAGTAAGGTGTATGTGAGGTGCTCGAAAACAAGGT
TTCAGGTGACGCCCCCAGAATAAAATTTGGACGGGGGGTTCAGTGGTGGCATTGTGCTATGACACCAATA
TAACCCTCACAAACCCCTTGGGCAATAAATACTAGTGTAGGAATGAAACATTCTGAATATCTTTAACAAT
AGAAATCCATGGGGTGGGGACAAGCCGTAAAGACTGGATGTCCATCTCACACGAATTTATGGCTATGGGC
AACACATAATCCTAGTGCAATATGATACTGGGGTTATTAAGATGTGTCCCAGGCAGGGACCAAGACAGGT
GAACCATGTTGTTACACTCTATTTGTAACAAGGGGAAAGAGAGTGGACGCCGACAGCAGCGGACTCCACT
GGTTGTCTCTAACACCCCCGAAAATTAAACGGGGCTCCACGCCAATGGGGCCCATAAACAAAGACAAGTG
GCCACTCTTTTTTTTGAAATTGTGGAGTGGGGGCACGCGTCAGCCCCCACACGCCGCCCTGCGGTTTTGG
ACTGTAAAATAAGGGTGTAATAACTTGGCTGATTGTAACCCCGCTAACCACTGCGGTCAAACCACTTGCC
CACAAAACCACTAATGGCACCCCGGGGAATACCTGCATAAGTAGGTGGGCGGGCCAAGATAGGGGCGCGA
TTGCTGCGATCTGGAGGACAAATTACACACACTTGCGCCTGAGCGCCAAGCACAGGGTTGTTGGTCCTCA
TATTCACGAGGTCGCTGAGAGCACGGTGGGCTAATGTTGCCATGGGTAGCATATACTACCCAAATATCTG
GATAGCATATGCTATCCTAATCTATATCTGGGTAGCATAGGCTATCCTAATCTATATCTGGGTAGCATAT
GCTATCCTAATCTATATCTGGGTAGTATATGCTATCCTAATTTATATCTGGGTAGCATAGGCTATCCTAA
TCTATATCTGGGTAGCATATGCTATCCTAATCTATATCTGGGTAGTATATGCTATCCTAATCTGTATCCG
GGTAGCATATGCTATCCTAATAGAGATTAGGGTAGTATATGCTATCCTAATTTATATCTGGGTAGCATAT
ACTACCCAAATATCTGGATAGCATATGCTATCCTAATCTATATCTGGGTAGCATATGCTATCCTAATCTA
TATCTGGGTAGCATAGGCTATCCTAATCTATATCTGGGTAGCATATGCTATCCTAATCTATATCTGGGTA
GTATATGCTATCCTAATTTATATCTGGGTAGCATAGGCTATCCTAATCTATATCTGGGTAGCATATGCTA
TCCTAATCTATATCTGGGTAGTATATGCTATCCTAATCTGTATCCGGGTAGCATATGCTATCCTCATGCA
TATACAGTCAGCATATGATACCCAGTAGTAGAGTGGGAGTGCTATCCTTTGCATATGCCGCCACCTCCCA
AGGGGGCGTGAATTTTCGCTGCTTGTCCTTTTCCTGCTGGTTGCTCCCATTCTTAGGTGAATTTAAGGAG
GCCAGGCTAAAGCCGTCGCATGTCTGATTGCTCACCAGGTAAATGTCGCTAATGTTTTCCAACGCGAGAA
GGTGTTGAGCGCGGAGCTGAGTGACGTGACAACATGGGTATGCCCAATTGCCCCATGTTGGGAGGACGAA
AATGGTGACAAGACAGATGGCCAGAAATACACCAACAGCACGCATGATGTCTACTGGGGATTTATTCTTT
AGTGCGGGGGAATACACGGCTTTTAATACGATTGAGGGCGTCTCCTAACAAGTTACATCACTCCTGCCCT
TCCTCACCCTCATCTCCATCACCTCCTTCATCTCCGTCATCTCCGTCATCACCCTCCGCGGCAGCCCCTT
CCACCATAGGTGGAAACCAGGGAGGCAAATCTACTCCATCGTCAAAGCTGCACACAGTCACCCTGATATT
GCAGGTAGGAGCGGGCTTTGTCATAACAAGGTCCTTAATCGCATCCTTCAAAACCTCAGCAAATATATGA
GTTTGTAAAAAGACCATGAAATAACAGACAATGGACTCCCTTAGCGGGCCAGGTTGTGGGCCGGGTCCAG
GGGCCATTCCAAAGGGGAGACGACTCAATGGTGTAAGACGACATTGTGGAATAGCAAGGGCAGTTCCTCG
CCTTAGGTTGTAAAGGGAGGTCTTACTACCTCCATATACGAACACACCGGCGACCCAAGTTCCTTCGTCG
GTAGTCCTTTCTACGTGACTCCTAGCCAGGAGAGCTCTTAAACCTTCTGCAATGTTCTCAAATTTCGGGT
TGGAACCTCCTTGACCACGATGCTTTCCAAACCACCCTCCTTTTTTGCGCCTGCCTCCATCACCCTGACC
CCGGGGTCCAGTGCTTGGGCCTTCTCCTGGGTCATCTGCGGGGCCCTGCTCTATCGCTCCCGGGGGCACG
TCAGGCTCACCATCTGGGCCACCTTCTTGGTGGTATTCAAAATAATCGGCTTCCCCTACAGGGTGGAAAA
ATGGCCTTCTACCTGGAGGGGGCCTGCGCGGTGGAGACCCGGATGATGATGACTGACTACTGGGACTCCT
GGGCCTCTTTTCTCCACGTCCACGACCTCTCCCCCTGGCTCTTTCACGACTTCCCCCCCTGGCTCTTTCA
CGTCCTCTACCCCGGCGGCCTCCACTACCTCCTCGACCCCGGCCTCCACTACCTCCTCGACCCCGGCCTC
CACTGCCTCCTCGACCCCGGCCTCCACCTCCTGCTCCTGCCCCTCCTGCTCCTGCCCCTCCTCCTGCTCC
TGCCCCTCCTGCCCCTCCTGCTCCT
